>Addgene plasmid #121451 | pCDH-puro/Flag PD-L1 N200Q | addgene full sequence | sequence record 235996 | Addgene NGS Result
CTAGTATTATGCCCAGTACATGACCTTATGGGACTTTCCTACTTGGCAGTACATCTACGTATTAGTCATC
GCTATTACCATGGTGATGCGGTTTTGGCAGTACATCAATGGGCGTGGATAGCGGTTTGACTCACGGGGAT
TTCCAAGTCTCCACCCCATTGACGTCAATGGGAGTTTGTTTTGGCACCAAAATCAACGGGACTTTCCAAA
ATGTCGTAACAACTCCGCCCCATTGACGCAAATGGGCGGTAGGCGTGTACGGTGGGAGGTTTATATAAGC
AGAGCTCGTTTAGTGAACCGTCAGATCGCCTGGAGACGCCATCCACGCTGTTTTGACCTCCATAGAAGAT
TCTAGAGCTAGCGAATTCATGAGGATATTTGCTGTCTTTATATTCATGACCTACTGGCATTTGCTGAACG
CATTTACTGTCACGGTTCCCAAGGACCTATATGTGGTAGAGTATGGTAGCAATATGACAATTGAATGCAA
ATTCCCAGTAGAAAAACAATTAGACCTGGCTGCACTAATTGTCTATTGGGAAATGGAGGATAAGAACATT
ATTCAATTTGTGCATGGAGAGGAAGACCTGAAGGTTCAGCATAGTAGCTACAGACAGAGGGCCCGGCTGT
TGAAGGACCAGCTCTCCCTGGGAAATGCTGCACTTCAGATCACAGATGTGAAATTGCAGGATGCAGGGGT
GTACCGCTGCATGATCAGCTATGGTGGTGCCGACTACAAGCGAATTACTGTGAAAGTCAATGCCCCATAC
AACAAAATCAACCAAAGAATTTTGGTTGTGGATCCAGTCACCTCTGAACATGAACTGACATGTCAGGCTG
AGGGCTACCCCAAGGCCGAAGTCATCTGGACAAGCAGTGACCATCAAGTCCTGAGTGGTAAGACCACCAC
CACCAATTCCAAGAGAGAGGAGAAGCTTTTCAATGTGACCAGCACACTGAGAATCCAGACAACAACTAAT
GAGATTTTCTACTGCACTTTTAGGAGATTAGATCCTGAGGAAAACCATACAGCTGAATTGGTCATCCCAG
AACTACCTCTGGCACATCCTCCAAATGAAAGGACTCACTTGGTAATTCTGGGAGCCATCTTATTATGCCT
TGGTGTAGCACTGACATTCATCTTCCGTTTAAGAAAAGGGAGAATGATGGATGTGAAAAAATGTGGCATC
CAAGATACAAACTCAAAGAAGCAAAGTGATACACATTTGGAGGAGACGGACTACAAAGACGATGACGACA
AGTGAGCGGCCGCGAAGGATCTGCGATCGCTCCGGTGCCCGTCAGTGGGCAGAGCGCACATCGCCCACAG
TCCCCGAGAAGTTGGGGGGAGGGGTCGGCAATTGAACGGGTGCCTAGAGAAGGTGGCGCGGGGTAAACTG
GGAAAGTGATGTCGTGTACTGGCTCCGCCTTTTTCCCGAGGGTGGGGGAGAACCGTATATAAGTGCAGTA
GTCGCCGTGAACGTTCTTTTTCGCAACGGGTTTGCCGCCAGAACACAGCTGAAGCTTCGAGGGGCTCGCA
TCTCTCCTTCACGCGCCCGCCGCCCTACCTGAGGCCGCCATCCACGCCGGTTGAGTCGCGTTCTGCCGCC
TCCCGCCTGTGGTGCCTCCTGAACTGCGTCCGCCGTCTAGGTAAGTTTAAAGCTCAGGTCGAGACCGGGC
CTTTGTCCGGCGCTCCCTTGGAGCCTACCTAGACTCAGCCGGCTCTCCACGCTTTGCCTGACCCTGCTTG
CTCAACTCTACGTCTTTGTTTCGTTTTCTGTTCTGCGCCGTTACAGATCCAAGCTGTGACCGGCGCCTAC
GCTAGATGACCGAGTACAAGCCCACGGTGCGCCTCGCCACCCGCGACGACGTCCCCAGGGCCGTACGCAC
CCTCGCCGCCGCGTTCGCCGACTACCCCGCCACGCGCCACACCGTCGATCCGGACCGCCACATCGAGCGG
GTCACCGAGCTGCAAGAACTCTTCCTCACGCGCGTCGGGCTCGACATCGGCAAGGTGTGGGTCGCGGACG
ACGGCGCCGCGGTGGCGGTCTGGACCACGCCGGAGAGCGTCGAAGCGGGGGCGGTGTTCGCCGAGATCGG
CCCGCGCATGGCCGAGTTGAGCGGTTCCCGGCTGGCCGCGCAGCAACAGATGGAAGGCCTCCTGGCGCCG
CACCGGCCCAAGGAGCCCGCGTGGTTCCTGGCCACCGTCGGCGTCTCGCCCGACCACCAGGGCAAGGGTC
TGGGCAGCGCCGTCGTGCTCCCCGGAGTGGAGGCGGCCGAGCGCGCCGGGGTGCCCGCCTTCCTGGAGAC
CTCCGCGCCCCGCAACCTCCCCTTCTACGAGCGGCTCGGCTTCACCGTCACCGCCGACGTCGAGGTGCCC
GAAGGACCGCGCACCTGGTGCATGACCCGCAAGCCCGGTGCCTGAGTCGACAATCAACCTCTGGATTACA
AAATTTGTGAAAGATTGACTGGTATTCTTAACTATGTTGCTCCTTTTACGCTATGTGGATACGCTGCTTT
AATGCCTTTGTATCATGCTATTGCTTCCCGTATGGCTTTCATTTTCTCCTCCTTGTATAAATCCTGGTTG
CTGTCTCTTTATGAGGAGTTGTGGCCCGTTGTCAGGCAACGTGGCGTGGTGTGCACTGTGTTTGCTGACG
CAACCCCCACTGGTTGGGGCATTGCCACCACCTGTCAGCTCCTTTCCGGGACTTTCGCTTTCCCCCTCCC
TATTGCCACGGCGGAACTCATCGCCGCCTGCCTTGCCCGCTGCTGGACAGGGGCTCGGCTGTTGGGCACT
GACAATTCCGTGGTGTTGTCGGGGAAATCATCGTCCTTTCCTTGGCTGCTCGCCTGTGTTGCCACCTGGA
TTCTGCGCGGGACGTCCTTCTGCTACGTCCCTTCGGCCCTCAATCCAGCGGACCTTCCTTCCCGCGGCCT
GCTGCCGGCTCTGCGGCCTCTTCCGCGTCTTCGCCTTCGCCCTCAGACGAGTCGGATCTCCCTTTGGGCC
GCCTCCCCGCCTGGTACCTTTAAGACCAATGACTTACAAGGCAGCTGTAGATCTTAGCCACTTTTTAAAA
GAAAAGGGGGGACTGGAAGGGCTAATTCACTCCCAACGAAGATAAGATCTGCTTTTTGCTTGTACTGGGT
CTCTCTGGTTAGACCAGATCTGAGCCTGGGAGCTCTCTGGCTAACTAGGGAACCCACTGCTTAAGCCTCA
ATAAAGCTTGCCTTGAGTGCTTCAAGTAGTGTGTGCCCGTCTGTTGTGTGACTCTGGTAACTAGAGATCC
CTCAGACCCTTTTAGTCAGTGTGGAAAATCTCTAGCAGTAGTAGTTCATGTCATCTTATTATTCAGTATT
TATAACTTGCAAAGAAATGAATATCAGAGAGTGAGAGGAACTTGTTTATTGCAGCTTATAATGGTTACAA
ATAAAGCAATAGCATCACAAATTTCACAAATAAAGCATTTTTTTCACTGCATTCTAGTTGTGGTTTGTCC
AAACTCATCAATGTATCTTATCATGTCTGGCTCTAGCTATCCCGCCCCTAACTCCGCCCATCCCGCCCCT
AACTCCGCCCAGTTCCGCCCATTCTCCGCCCCATGGCTGACTAATTTTTTTTATTTATGCAGAGGCCGAG
GCCGCCTCGGCCTCTGAGCTATTCCAGAAGTAGTGAGGAGGCTTTTTTGGAGGCCTAGACTTTTGCAGAG
ACCAAATTCGTAATCATGTCATAGCTGTTTCCTGTGTGAAATTGTTATCCGCTCACAATTCCACACAACA
TACGAGCCGGAAGCATAAAGTGTAAAGCCTGGGGTGCCTAATGAGTGAGCTAACTCACATTAATTGCGTT
GCGCTCACTGCCCGCTTTCCAGTCGGGAAACCTGTCGTGCCAGCTGCATTAATGAATCGGCCAACGCGCG
GGGAGAGGCGGTTTGCGTATTGGGCGCTCTTCCGCTTCCTCGCTCACTGACTCGCTGCGCTCGGTCGTTC
GGCTGCGGCGAGCGGTATCAGCTCACTCAAAGGCGGTAATACGGTTATCCACAGAATCAGGGGATAACGC
AGGAAAGAACATGTGAGCAAAAGGCCAGCAAAAGGCCAGGAACCGTAAAAAGGCCGCGTTGCTGGCGTTT
TTCCATAGGCTCCGCCCCCCTGACGAGCATCACAAAAATCGACGCTCAAGTCAGAGGTGGCGAAACCCGA
CAGGACTATAAAGATACCAGGCGTTTCCCCCTGGAAGCTCCCTCGTGCGCTCTCCTGTTCCGACCCTGCC
GCTTACCGGATACCTGTCCGCCTTTCTCCCTTCGGGAAGCGTGGCGCTTTCTCATAGCTCACGCTGTAGG
TATCTCAGTTCGGTGTAGGTCGTTCGCTCCAAGCTGGGCTGTGTGCACGAACCCCCCGTTCAGCCCGACC
GCTGCGCCTTATCCGGTAACTATCGTCTTGAGTCCAACCCGGTAAGACACGACTTATCGCCACTGGCAGC
AGCCACTGGTAACAGGATTAGCAGAGCGAGGTATGTAGGCGGTGCTACAGAGTTCTTGAAGTGGTGGCCT
AACTACGGCTACACTAGAAGAACAGTATTTGGTATCTGCGCTCTGCTGAAGCCAGTTACCTTCGGAAAAA
GAGTTGGTAGCTCTTGATCCGGCAAACAAACCACCGCTGGTAGCGGTGGTTTTTTTGTTTGCAAGCAGCA
GATTACGCGCAGAAAAAAAGGATCTCAAGAAGATCCTTTGATCTTTTCTACGGGGTCTGACGCTCAGTGG
AACGAAAACTCACGTTAAGGGATTTTGGTCATGAGATTATCAAAAAGGATCTTCACCTAGATCCTTTTAA
ATTAAAAATGAAGTTTTAAATCAATCTAAAGTATATATGAGTAAACTTGGTCTGACAGTTACCAATGCTT
AATCAGTGAGGCACCTATCTCAGCGATCTGTCTATTTCGTTCATCCATAGTTGCCTGACTCCCCGTCGTG
TAGATAACTACGATACGGGAGGGCTTACCATCTGGCCCCAGTGCTGCAATGATACCGCGAGACCCACGCT
CACCGGCTCCAGATTTATCAGCAATAAACCAGCCAGCCGGAAGGGCCGAGCGCAGAAGTGGTCCTGCAAC
TTTATCCGCCTCCATCCAGTCTATTAATTGTTGCCGGGAAGCTAGAGTAAGTAGTTCGCCAGTTAATAGT
TTGCGCAACGTTGTTGCCATTGCTACAGGCATCGTGGTGTCACGCTCGTCGTTTGGTATGGCTTCATTCA
GCTCCGGTTCCCAACGATCAAGGCGAGTTACATGATCCCCCATGTTGTGCAAAAAAGCGGTTAGCTCCTT
CGGTCCTCCGATCGTTGTCAGAAGTAAGTTGGCCGCAGTGTTATCACTCATGGTTATGGCAGCACTGCAT
AATTCTCTTACTGTCATGCCATCCGTAAGATGCTTTTCTGTGACTGGTGAGTACTCAACCAAGTCATTCT
GAGAATAGTGTATGCGGCGACCGAGTTGCTCTTGCCCGGCGTCAATACGGGATAATACCGCGCCACATAG
CAGAACTTTAAAAGTGCTCATCATTGGAAAACGTTCTTCGGGGCGAAAACTCTCAAGGATCTTACCGCTG
TTGAGATCCAGTTCGATGTAACCCACTCGTGCACCCAACTGATCTTCAGCATCTTTTACTTTCACCAGCG
TTTCTGGGTGAGCAAAAACAGGAAGGCAAAATGCCGCAAAAAAGGGAATAAGGGCGACACGGAAATGTTG
AATACTCATACTCTTCCTTTTTCAATATTATTGAAGCATTTATCAGGGTTATTGTCTCATGAGCGGATAC
ATATTTGAATGTATTTAGAAAAATAAACAAATAGGGGTTCCGCGCACATTTCCCCGAAAAGTGCCACCTG
ACGTCTAAGAAACCATTATTATCATGACATTAACCTATAAAAATAGGCGTATCACGAGGCCCTTTCGTCT
CGCGCGTTTCGGTGATGACGGTGAAAACCTCTGACACATGCAGCTCCCGGAGACGGTCACAGCTTGTCTG
TAAGCGGATGCCGGGAGCAGACAAGCCCGTCAGGGCGCGTCAGCGGGTGTTGGCGGGTGTCGGGGCTGGC
TTAACTATGCGGCATCAGAGCAGATTGTACTGAGAGTGCACCATATGCGGTGTGAAATACCGCACAGATG
CGTAAGGAGAAAATACCGCATCAGGCGCCATTCGCCATTCAGGCTGCGCAACTGTTGGGAAGGGCGATCG
GTGCGGGCCTCTTCGCTATTACGCCAGCTGGCGAAAGGGGGATGTGCTGCAAGGCGATTAAGTTGGGTAA
CGCCAGGGTTTTCCCAGTCACGACGTTGTAAAACGACGGCCAGTGCCAAGCTGACGCGTGTAGTCTTATG
CAATACTCTTGTAGTCTTGCAACATGGTAACGATGAGTTAGCAACATGCCTTACAAGGAGAGAAAAAGCA
CCGTGCATGCCGATTGGTGGAAGTAAGGTGGTACGATCGTGCCTTATTAGGAAGGCAACAGACGGGTCTG
ACATGGATTGGACGAACCACTGAATTGCCGCATTGCAGAGATATTGTATTTAAGTGCCTAGCTCGATACA
TAAACGGGTCTCTCTGGTTAGACCAGATCTGAGCCTGGGAGCTCTCTGGCTAACTAGGGAACCCACTGCT
TAAGCCTCAATAAAGCTTGCCTTGAGTGCTTCAAGTAGTGTGTGCCCGTCTGTTGTGTGACTCTGGTAAC
TAGAGATCCCTCAGACCCTTTTAGTCAGTGTGGAAAATCTCTAGCAGTGGCGCCCGAACAGGGACTTGAA
AGCGAAAGGGAAACCAGAGGAGCTCTCTCGACGCAGGACTCGGCTTGCTGAAGCGCGCACGGCAAGAGGC
GAGGGGCGGCGACTGGTGAGTACGCCAAAAATTTTGACTAGCGGAGGCTAGAAGGAGAGAGATGGGTGCG
AGAGCGTCAGTATTAAGCGGGGGAGAATTAGATCGCGATGGGAAAAAATTCGGTTAAGGCCAGGGGGAAA
GAAAAAATATAAATTAAAACATATAGTATGGGCAAGCAGGGAGCTAGAACGATTCGCAGTTAATCCTGGC
CTGTTAGAAACATCAGAAGGCTGTAGACAAATACTGGGACAGCTACAACCATCCCTTCAGACAGGATCAG
AAGAACTTAGATCATTATATAATACAGTAGCAACCCTCTATTGTGTGCATCAAAGGATAGAGATAAAAGA
CACCAAGGAAGCTTTAGACAAGATAGAGGAAGAGCAAAACAAAAGTAAGACCACCGCACAGCAAGCGGCC
ACTGATCTTCAGACCTGGAGGAGGAGATATGAGGGACAATTGGAGAAGTGAATTATATAAATATAAAGTA
GTAAAAATTGAACCATTAGGAGTAGCACCCACCAAGGCAAAGAGAAGAGTGGTGCAGAGAGAAAAAAGAG
CAGTGGGAATAGGAGCTTTGTTCCTTGGGTTCTTGGGAGCAGCAGGAAGCACTATGGGCGCAGCGTCAAT
GACGCTGACGGTACAGGCCAGACAATTATTGTCTGGTATAGTGCAGCAGCAGAACAATTTGCTGAGGGCT
ATTGAGGCGCAACAGCATCTGTTGCAACTCACAGTCTGGGGCATCAAGCAGCTCCAGGCAAGAATCCTGG
CTGTGGAAAGATACCTAAAGGATCAACAGCTCCTGGGGATTTGGGGTTGCTCTGGAAAACTCATTTGCAC
CACTGCTGTGCCTTGGAATGCTAGTTGGAGTAATAAATCTCTGGAACAGATTTGGAATCACACGACCTGG
ATGGAGTGGGACAGAGAAATTAACAATTACACAAGCTTAATACACTCCTTAATTGAAGAATCGCAAAACC
AGCAAGAAAAGAATGAACAAGAATTATTGGAATTAGATAAATGGGCAAGTTTGTGGAATTGGTTTAACAT
AACAAATTGGCTGTGGTATATAAAATTATTCATAATGATAGTAGGAGGCTTGGTAGGTTTAAGAATAGTT
TTTGCTGTACTTTCTATAGTGAATAGAGTTAGGCAGGGATATTCACCATTATCGTTTCAGACCCACCTCC
CAACCCCGAGGGGACCCGACAGGCCCGAAGGAATAGAAGAAGAAGGTGGAGAGAGAGACAGAGACAGATC
CATTCGATTAGTGAACGGATCTCGACGGTATCGGTTAACTTTTAAAAGAAAAGGGGGGATTGGGGGGTAC
AGTGCAGGGGAAAGAATAGTAGACATAATAGCAACAGACATACAAACTAAAGAATTACAAAAACAAATTA
CAAAATTCAAAATTTTATCGATA
Features (pLannotate 1.2.2; 29 found; start..end, strand, type, name):
      6..82      +  enhancer       CMV enhancer (fragment): human cytomegalovirus immediate early enhancer
     83..286     +  promoter       CMV promoter: human cytomegalovirus (CMV) immediate early promoter
    369..1238    +  CDS            CD274: PD1L1_HUMAN - Also known as B7H1, PDCD1L1, PDCD1LG1, PDL1. Experimental evidence at protein level: Swiss-Prot protein existence level 1. The PDCD1-mediated inhibitory pathway is exploited by tumors to attenuate anti-tumor immunity and escape destruction by the immune system, thereby facilitating tumor survival (PubMed:28813417, PubMed:28813410). The interaction with PDCD1/PD-1 inhibits cytotoxic T lymphocytes (CTLs) effector function (By similarity). The blockage of the PDCD1-mediated pathway results in the reversal of the exhausted T- cell phenotype and the normalization of the anti-tumor res
   1238..1258    +  CDS            3xFLAG (fragment): three tandem FLAG® epitope tags
   1307..1518    +  promoter       EF-1α core promoter: core promoter for human elongation factor EF-1α
   1531..1799    +  LTR            5' LTR (truncated): truncated 5' long terminal repeat (LTR) from human T-cell leukemia virus (HTLV) type 1
   1826..2425    +  CDS            PuroR: puromycin N-acetyltransferase; pac from Streptomyces alboniger; confers resistance to puromycin
   2432..3020    +  misc_feature   WPRE: woodchuck hepatitis virus posttranscriptional regulatory element
   3015..3122    +  CDS            nef (fragment): NEF_SIVS4 - Experimental evidence at protein level: Swiss-Prot protein existence level 1. Interferes with TCR signaling from the cell membrane. Interacts with CD247/TCRZ (TCR zeta chain) and exert potent down- regulation of cell surface TCR/CD3 complexes. From Simian immunodeficiency virus (isolate F236/smH4) (SIV-sm) (Simian immunodeficiency virus sooty mangabey monkey).
   3147..3327    +  LTR            5' LTR (truncated): truncated 5' long terminal repeat (LTR) from HIV-1
   3399..3520    +  polyA_signal   SV40 poly(A) signal: SV40 polyadenylation signal
   3560..3695    +  rep_origin     SV40 ori: SV40 origin of replication
   3752..3768    -  protein_bind   lac operator: The lac repressor binds to the lac operator to inhibit transcription in E. coli. This inhibition can be relieved by adding lactose or isopropyl-β-D-thiogalactopyranoside (IPTG). lac repressor encoded by lacI
   3776..3806    -  promoter       lac promoter: promoter for the E. coli lac operon
   3821..3842    -  protein_bind   CAP binding site: CAP binding activates transcription in the presence of cAMP. E. coli catabolite activator protein
   3855..3947    -  CDS            lacI (fragment): lac repressor; lacI; The lac repressor binds to the lac operator to inhibit transcription in E. coli. This inhibition can be relieved by adding lactose or isopropyl-β-D-thiogalactopyranoside (IPTG).
   4130..4718    -  rep_origin     ori: high-copy-number ColE1/pMB1/pBR322/pUC origin of replication
   4889..5749    -  CDS            AmpR: β-lactamase; bla; confers resistance to ampicillin, carbenicillin, and related antibiotics
   5750..5854    -  promoter       AmpR promoter: bla
   5949..5984    +  CDS            rop (fragment): Rop protein, which maintains plasmids at low copy number; rop
   6086..6185    +  misc_feature   bom (fragment): basis of mobility region from pBR322
   6191..6345    -  CDS            lacZα (fragment): LacZα fragment of β-galactosidase; lacZ fragment
   6359..6585    +  promoter       RSV promoter: Rous sarcoma virus enhancer/promoter
   6586..6766    +  LTR            5' LTR (truncated): truncated 5' long terminal repeat (LTR) from HIV-1
   6813..6938    +  misc_feature   HIV-1 Ψ: packaging signal of human immunodeficiency virus type 1
   6922..7260    +  CDS            HIV-1 gag (fragment): gag protein from human immunodeficiency virus 1; gag
   7431..7664    +  misc_feature   RRE: The Rev response element (RRE) of HIV-1 allows for Rev-dependent mRNA export from the nucleus to the cytoplasm.
   8041..8141    +  CDS            Rev (fragment): human immunodeficiency virus 1 (HIV-1) Rev protein; rev; enhances nuclear export of unspliced and incompletely spliced viral mRNAs
   8160..8276    +  misc_feature   cPPT/CTS: central polypurine tract and central termination sequence of HIV-1
