[The description below was written by a language model from this plasmid's Addgene catalogue record and pLannotate feature annotations shown in this document.]
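Description:
pCDH-puro/Flag PD-L1 N200Q is a lentiviral mammalian expression plasmid built on the pCDH-puro backbone, carrying human CD274 (PD-L1) with an N200Q substitution. In bacteria it is maintained through a high-copy ColE1/pUC-type origin and selected with ampicillin via the β-lactamase gene. The annotated viral framework is typical of a third-generation HIV-1 transfer vector. An RSV promoter fused to a truncated 5' LTR drives genomic RNA production in packaging cells. It is followed by the Ψ packaging signal with a partial gag region, the Rev response element for Rev-dependent nuclear export, and the cPPT/CTS. Downstream of the cargo sit a WPRE, which enhances transcript expression, a truncated 3' LTR, and an SV40 polyadenylation signal and origin.

The payload consists of two expression units. The CMV immediate-early enhancer/promoter drives the PD-L1 open reading frame, cloned between EcoRI and NotI and fused at its C terminus to a Flag epitope; the annotation software reads this as a fragment of a 3xFLAG tag, consistent with a single Flag unit. A second cassette uses the EF-1α core promoter together with an HTLV-1 LTR-derived segment to express puromycin N-acetyltransferase, allowing selection of transfected or transduced cells with puromycin.

The stated purpose is expression of the PD-L1 mutant in mammalian cells. The associated study concerns PD-L1 glycosylation and stability, so replacing asparagine 200 with glutamine presumably removes a candidate N-linked glycosylation site, although the record does not say this. The sequenced record is 8,283 nt, slightly shorter than the catalogue's listed total of 8,384 bp.
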