Addgene plasmid #121451: pCDH-puro/Flag PD-L1 N200Q
Purpose: expression of human PD-L1 mutant in mammalian cells
Depositing lab: Mien-Chie Hung. Depositing organization: University of Texas MD Anderson Cancer Center. Publication: Glycosylation and stabilization of programmed death ligand-1 suppresses T-cell activity. Li CW, Lim SO, Xia W, Lee HH, Chan LC, Kuo CW, Khoo KH, Chang SS, Cha JH, Kim T, Hsu JL, Wu Y, Hsu JM, Yamaguchi H, Ding Q, Wang Y, Yao J, Lee CC, Wu HJ, Sahin AA, Allison JP, Yu D, Hortobagyi GN, Hung MC. Nat Commun. 2016 Aug 30;7:12632. doi: 10.1038/ncomms12632. PubMed 27572267.
Backbone
  Vector backbone: pCDH-puro
  Backbone manufacturer: System Bioscience
  Backbone size w/o insert (bp): 7384
  Total vector size (bp): 8384
  Vector type: Mammalian Expression, Lentiviral
  Selectable markers: Puromycin
Growth in bacteria
  Bacterial resistance: Ampicillin, 100 μg/mL
  Growth temperature: 37°C
  Growth strain: DH5alpha
  Copy number: High Copy
Gene/Insert
  Gene/Insert name: CD274 (alt name: PD-L1 N200Q)
  Species: H. sapiens (human)
  Insert size (bp): 900
  Mutation: N200Q
  Entrez Gene: CD274 (a.k.a. ADMIO5, B7-H, B7H1, PD-L1, PDCD1L1, PDCD1LG1, PDL1, hPD-L1)
  Promoter: CMV
  Tag / fusion protein: Flag (C terminal on insert)
  Cloning method: Restriction Enzyme; 5′ cloning site EcoRI (not destroyed); 3′ cloning site NotI (not destroyed)
  Sequencing primers: 5′ pCMVF; 3′ pCDHR
Terms and licenses: Academic/Nonprofit Terms; Industry Terms: Not Available to Industry
How to cite: pCDH-puro/Flag PD-L1 N200Q was a gift from Mien-Chie Hung (Addgene plasmid # 121451 ; http://n2t.net/addgene:121451 ; RRID:Addgene_121451)
